>Addgene plasmid #111909 | Oncostatin M toehold switch sensor | depositor full sequence | sequence record 211371 | Oncostatin M toehold switch sensor sequence 4192 bps
AAGTCTAACGCTGCTCTGGGCTAACTGTCGCGCTAATACGACTCACTATAGGGAGTAGATGTTGTTCCTG
AGCCCGAGGATGTTCGGCCGGACTTTAGAACAGAGGAGATAAAGATGGGCCGAACATCCAACCTGGCGGC
AGCGCAAAAGATGCGTAAAGGAGAAGAACTTTTCACTGGAGTTGTCCCAATTCTTGTTGAATTAGATGGT
GATGTTAATGGGCACAAATTTTCTGTCAGTGGAGAGGGTGAAGGTGATGCAACATACGGAAAACTTACCC
TTAAATTTATTTGCACTACTGGAAAACTACCTGTTCCGTGGCCAACACTTGTCACTACTTTCGGTTATGG
TGTTCAATGCTTTGCGAGATACCCAGATCACATGAAACAGCATGACTTTTTCAAGAGTGCCATGCCCGAA
GGTTACGTACAGGAAAGAACTATATTTTTCAAAGATGACGGGAACTACAAGACACGTGCTGAAGTCAAGT
TTGAAGGTGATACCCTTGTTAATAGAATCGAGTTAAAAGGTATTGATTTTAAAGAAGATGGAAACATTCT
TGGACACAAATTGGAATACAACTATAACTCACACAATGTATACATCATGGCAGACAAACAAAAGAATGGA
ATCAAAGTTAACTTCAAAATTAGACACAACATTGAAGATGGAAGCGTTCAACTAGCAGACCATTATCAAC
AAAATACTCCGATTGGCGATGGCCCTGTCCTTTTACCAGACAACCATTACCTGTCCACACAATCTGCCCT
TTCGAAAGATCCCAACGAAAAGAGAGACCACATGGTCCTTCTTGAGTTTGTAACCGCTGCTGGGATTACA
CATGGCATGGATGAACTATACAAAAGGCCTGCAGCAAACGACGAAAACTACGCTGCATCAGTTTAATAAG
ATAAACCAGAGCGGCACGGCAAGCAGAGTATACGAGATTCGGTAGCCACCGCTGAGCATAACTAGCATAA
CCCCTTGGGGCCTCTAAACGGGTCTTGAGGGGTTTTTTGCTGAAACCTCAGGCATTTGAGAAGCACACGG
TCACACTGCTTCCGGTAGTCAATAAACCGGTAAACCAGCAATAGACATAAGCGGCTATTTAACGACCCTG
CCCTGAACCGACGACAAGCTGACGACCGGGTCTCCGCAAGTGGCACTTTTCGGGGAAATGTGCGCGGAAC
CCCTATTTGTTTATTTTTCTAAATACATTCAAATATGTATCCGCTCATGAATTAATTCTTAGAAAAACTC
ATCGAGCATCAAATGAAACTGCAATTTATTCATATCAGGATTATCAATACCATATTTTTGAAAAAGCCGT
TTCTGTAATGAAGGAGAAAACTCACCGAGGCAGTTCCATAGGATGGCAAGATCCTGGTATCGGTCTGCGA
TTCCGACTCGTCCAACATCAATACAACCTATTAATTTCCCCTCGTCAAAAATAAGGTTATCAAGTGAGAA
ATCACCATGAGTGACGACTGAATCCGGTGAGAATGGCAAAAGTTTATGCATTTCTTTCCAGACTTGTTCA
ACAGGCCAGCCATTACGCTCGTCATCAAAATCACTCGCATCAACCAAACCGTTATTCATTCGTGATTGCG
CCTGAGCGAGACGAAATACGCGGTCGCTGTTAAAAGGACAATTACAAACAGGAATCGAATGCAACCGGCG
CAGGAACACTGCCAGCGCATCAACAATATTTTCACCTGAATCAGGATATTCTTCTAATACCTGGAATGCT
GTTTTCCCGGGGATCGCAGTGGTGAGTAACCATGCATCATCAGGAGTACGGATAAAATGCTTGATGGTCG
GAAGAGGCATAAATTCCGTCAGCCAGTTTAGTCTGACCATCTCATCTGTAACATCATTGGCAACGCTACC
TTTGCCATGTTTCAGAAACAACTCTGGCGCATCGGGCTTCCCATACAATCGATAGATTGTCGCACCTGAT
TGCCCGACATTATCGCGAGCCCATTTATACCCATATAAATCAGCATCCATGTTGGAATTTAATCGCGGCC
TAGAGCAAGACGTTTCCCGTTGAATATGGCTCATACTCTTCCTTTTTCAATATTATTGAAGCATTTATCA
GGGTTATTGTCTCATGAGCGGATACATATTTGAATGTATTTAGAAAAATAAACAAATAGGCATGCTAGCG
CAGAAACGTCCTAGAAGATGCCAGGAGGATACTTAGCAGAGAGACAATAAGGCCGGAGCGAAGCCGTTTT
TCCATAGGCTCCGCCCCCCTGACGAACATCACGAAATCTGACGCTCAAATCAGTGGTGGCGAAACCCGAC
AGGACTATAAAGATACCAGGCGTTTCCCCCTGATGGCTCCCTCTTGCGCTCTCCTGTTCCCGTCCTGCGG
CGTCCGTGTTGTGGTGGAGGCTTTACCCAAATCACCACGTCCCGTTCCGTGTAGACAGTTCGCTCCAAGC
TGGGCTGTGTGCAAGAACCCCCCGTTCAGCCCGACTGCTGCGCCTTATCCGGTAACTATCATCTTGAGTC
CAACCCGGAAAGACACGACAAAACGCCACTGGCAGCAGCCATTGGTAACTGAGAATTAGTGGATTTAGAT
ATCGAGAGTCTTGAAGTGGTGGCCTAACAGAGGCTACACTGAAAGGACAGTATTTGGTATCTGCGCTCCA
CTAAAGCCAGTTACCAGGTTAAGCAGTTCCCCAACTGACTTAACCTTCGATCAAACCGCCTCCCCAGGCG
GTTTTTTCGTTTACAGAGCAGGAGATTACGACGATCGTAAAAGGATCTCAAGAAGATCCTTTACGGATTC
CCGACACCATCACTCTAGATTTCAGTGCAATTTATCTCTTCAAATGTAGCACCTGAAGTCAGCCCCATAC
GATATAAGTTGTAATTCTCATGTTAGTCATGCCCCGCGCCCACCGGAAGGAGCTGACTGGGTTGAAGGCT
CTCAAGGGCATCGGTCGAGATCCCGGTGCCTAATGAGTGAGCTAACTTACATTAATTGCGTTGCGCTCAC
TGCCCGCTTTCCAGTCGGGAAACCTGTCGTGCCAGCTGCATTAATGAATCGGCCAACGCGCGGGGAGAGG
CGGTTTGCGTATTGGGCGCCAGGGTGGTTTTTCTTTTCACCAGTGAGACGGGCAACAGCTGATTGCCCTT
CACCGCCTGGCCCTGAGAGAGTTGCAGCAAGCGGTCCACGCTGGTTTGCCCCAGCAGGCGAAAATCCTGT
TTGATGGTGGTTAACGGCGGGATATAACATGAGCTGTCTTCGGTATCGTCGTATCCCACTACCGAGATGT
CCGCACCAACGCGCAGCCCGGACTCGGTAATGGCGCGCATTGCGCCCAGCGCCATCTGATCGTTGGCAAC
CAGCATCGCAGTGGGAACGATGCCCTCATTCAGCATTTGCATGGTTTGTTGAAAACCGGACATGGCACTC
CAGTCGCCTTCCCGTTCCGCTATCGGCTGAATTTGATTGCGAGTGAGATATTTATGCCAGCCAGCCAGAC
GCAGACGCGCCGAGACAGAACTTAATGGGCCCGCTAACAGCGCGATTTGCTGGTGACCCAATGCGACCAG
ATGCTCCACGCCCAGTCGCGTACCGTCTTCATGGGAGAAAATAATACTGTTGATGGGTGTCTGGTCAGAG
ACATCAAGAAATAACGCCGGAACATTAGTGCAGGCAGCTTCCACAGCAATGGCATCCTGGTCATCCAGCG
GATAGTTAATGATCAGCCCACTGACGCGTTGCGCGAGAAGATTGTGCACCGCCGCTTTACAGGCTTCGAC
GCCGCTTCGTTCTACCATCGACACCACCACGCTGGCACCCAGTTGATCGGCGCGAGATTTAATCGCCGCG
ACAATTTGCGACGGCGCGTGCAGGGCCAGACTGGAGGTGGCAACGCCAATCAGCAACGACTGTTTGCCCG
CCAGTTGTTGTGCCACGCGGTTGGGAATGTAATTCAGCTCCGCCATCGCCGCTTCCACTTTTTCCCGCGT
TTTCGCAGAAACGTGGCTGGCCTGGTTCACCACGCGGGAAACGGTCTGATAAGAGACACCGGCATACTCT
GCGACATCGTATAACGTTACTGGTTTCACATTCACCACCCTGAATTGACTCTCTTCCGGGCGCTATCATG
CCATACCGCGAAAGGTTTTGCGCCATTCGATGGTGTCCGGGATCTCGACGCTCTCCCTTATG
Features (pLannotate 1.2.2; 12 found; start..end, strand, type, name):
     34..52      +  promoter       T7 promoter: promoter for bacteriophage T7 RNA polymerase
    151..864     +  CDS            hfriFP: hfriFP is a fluorescent protein published in 2013, derived from Herbaspirillum frisingense.
    874..894     +  CDS            ssrA tag (LVA) (fragment): C-terminal peptide that mediates degradation in bacteria through the ClpXP and ClpAP proteases (McGinness et al., 2006) mutant LVA variant that confers accelerated degradation under some conditions (Andersen et al., 1998)
    972..1019    +  terminator     T7 terminator: transcription terminator for bacteriophage T7 RNA polymerase
   1183..1240    +  promoter       AmpR promoter (fragment): bla
   1249..2064    -  CDS            KanR: aminoglycoside phosphotransferase; aph(3')-Ia; confers resistance to kanamycin in bacteria or G418 (Geneticin®) in eukaryotes
   2065..2156    -  promoter       AmpR promoter: bla
   2174..2809    -  rep_origin     ColA ori: Plasmids containing the ColA origin of replication can be propagated in E. coli cells that contain additional plasmids with compatible origins.
   2894..2958    -  CDS            TcR (fragment): tetracycline efflux protein; tet; confers resistance to tetracycline
   2973..2994    -  protein_bind   CAP binding site: CAP binding activates transcription in the presence of cAMP. E. coli catabolite activator protein
   3007..4089    -  CDS            lacI: lac repressor; lacI; The lac repressor binds to the lac operator to inhibit transcription in E. coli. This inhibition can be relieved by adding lactose or isopropyl-β-D-thiogalactopyranoside (IPTG).
   4090..4167    -  promoter       lacI promoter: lacI
