>Addgene plasmid #111909 | Oncostatin M toehold switch sensor | addgene full sequence | sequence record 217919 | Addgene NGS Result
AAGTCTAACGCTGCTCTGGGCTAACTGTCGCGCTAATACGACTCACTATAGGGAGTAGATGTTGTTCCTG
AGCCCGAGGATGTTCGGCCGGACTTTAGAACAGAGGAGATAAAGATGGGCCGAACATCCAACCTGGCGGC
AGCGCAAAAGATGCGTAAAGGAGAAGAACTTTTCACTGGAGTTGTCCCAATTCTTGTTGAATTAGATGGT
GATGTTAATGGGCACAAATTTTCTGTCAGTGGAGAGGGTGAAGGTGATGCAACATACGGAAAACTTACCC
TTAAATTTATTTGCACTACTGGAAAACTACCTGTTCCGTGGCCAACACTTGTCACTACTTTCGGTTATGG
TGTTCAATGCTTTGCGAGATACCCAGATCACATGAAACAGCATGACTTTTTCAAGAGTGCCATGCCCGAA
GGTTACGTACAGGAAAGAACTATATTTTTCAAAGATGACGGGAACTACAAGACACGTGCTGAAGTCAAGT
TTGAAGGTGATACCCTTGTTAATAGAATCGAGTTAAAAGGTATTGATTTTAAAGAAGATGGAAACATTCT
TGGACACAAATTGGAATACAACTATAACTCACACAATGTATACATCATGGCAGACAAACAAAAGAATGGA
ATCAAAGTTAACTTCAAAATTAGACACAACATTGAAGATGGAAGCGTTCAACTAGCAGACCATTATCAAC
AAAATACTCCGATTGGCGATGGCCCTGTCCTTTTACCAGACAACCATTACCTGTCCACACAATCTGCCCT
TTCGAAAGATCCCAACGAAAAGAGAGACCACATGGTCCTTCTTGAGTTTGTAACCGCTGCTGGGATTACA
CATGGCATGGATGAACTATACAAAAGGCCTGCAGCAAACGACGAAAACTACGCTGCATCAGTTTAATAAG
ATAAACCAGAGCGGCACGGCAAGCAGAGTATACGAGATTCGGTAGCCACCGCTGAGCAATAACTAGCATA
ACCCCTTGGGGCCTCTAAACGGGTCTTGAGGGGTTTTTTGCTGAAACCTCAGGCATTTGAGAAGCACACG
GTCACACTGCTTCCGGTAGTCAATAAACCGGTAAACCAGCAATAGACATAAGCGGCTATTTAACGACCCT
GCCCTGAACCGACGACAAGCTGACGACCGGGTCTCCGCAAGTGGCACTTTTCGGGGAAATGTGCGCGGAA
CCCCTATTTGTTTATTTTTCTAAATACATTCAAATATGTATCCGCTCATGAATTAATTCTTAGAAAAACT
CATCGAGCATCAAATGAAACTGCAATTTATTCATATCAGGATTATCAATACCATATTTTTGAAAAAGCCG
TTTCTGTAATGAAGGAGAAAACTCACCGAGGCAGTTCCATAGGATGGCAAGATCCTGGTATCGGTCTGCG
ATTCCGACTCGTCCAACATCAATACAACCTATTAATTTCCCCTCGTCAAAAATAAGGTTATCAAGTGAGA
AATCACCATGAGTGACGACTGAATCCGGTGAGAATGGCAAAAGTTTATGCATTTCTTTCCAGACTTGTTC
AACAGGCCAGCCATTACGCTCGTCATCAAAATCACTCGCATCAACCAAACCGTTATTCATTCGTGATTGC
GCCTGAGCGAGACGAAATACGCGGTCGCTGTTAAAAGGACAATTACAAACAGGAATCGAATGCAACCGGC
GCAGGAACACTGCCAGCGCATCAACAATATTTTCACCTGAATCAGGATATTCTTCTAATACCTGGAATGC
TGTTTTCCCGGGGATCGCAGTGGTGAGTAACCATGCATCATCAGGAGTACGGATAAAATGCTTGATGGTC
GGAAGAGGCATAAATTCCGTCAGCCAGTTTAGTCTGACCATCTCATCTGTAACATCATTGGCAACGCTAC
CTTTGCCATGTTTCAGAAACAACTCTGGCGCATCGGGCTTCCCATACAATCGATAGATTGTCGCACCTGA
TTGCCCGACATTATCGCGAGCCCATTTATACCCATATAAATCAGCATCCATGTTGGAATTTAATCGCGGC
CTAGAGCAAGACGTTTCCCGTTGAATATGGCTCATACTCTTCCTTTTTCAATATTATTGAAGCATTTATC
AGGGTTATTGTCTCATGAGCGGATACATATTTGAATGTATTTAGAAAAATAAACAAATAGGCATGCTAGC
GCAGAAACGTCCTAGAAGATGCCAGGAGGATACTTAGCAGAGAGACAATAAGGCCGGAGCGAAGCCGTTT
TTCCATAGGCTCCGCCCCCCTGACGAACATCACGAAATCTGACGCTCAAATCAGTGGTGGCGAAACCCGA
CAGGACTATAAAGATACCAGGCGTTTCCCCCTGATGGCTCCCTCTTGCGCTCTCCTGTTCCCGTCCTGCG
GCGTCCGTGTTGTGGTGGAGGCTTTACCCAAATCACCACGTCCCGTTCCGTGTAGACAGTTCGCTCCAAG
CTGGGCTGTGTGCAAGAACCCCCCGTTCAGCCCGACTGCTGCGCCTTATCCGGTAACTATCATCTTGAGT
CCAACCCGGAAAGACACGACAAAACGCCACTGGCAGCAGCCATTGGTAACTGAGAATTAGTGGATTTAGA
TATCGAGAGTCTTGAAGTGGTGGCCTAACAGAGGCTACACTGAAAGGACAGTATTTGGTATCTGCGCTCC
ACTAAAGCCAGTTACCAGGTTAAGCAGTTCCCCAACTGACTTAACCTTCGATCAAACCGCCTCCCCAGGC
GGTTTTTTCGTTTACAGAGCAGGAGATTACGACGATCGTAAAAGGATCTCAAGAAGATCCTTTACGGATT
CCCGACACCATCACTCTAGATTTCAGTGCAATTTATCTCTTCAAATGTAGCACCTGAAGTCAGCCCCATA
CGATATAAGTTGTAATTCTCATGTTAGTCATGCCCCGCGCCCACCGGAAGGAGCTGACTGGGTTGAAGGC
TCTCAAGGGCATCGGTCGAGATCCCGGTGCCTAATGAGTGAGCTAACTTACATTAATTGCGTTGCGCTCA
CTGCCCGCTTTCCAGTCGGGAAACCTGTCGTGCCAGCTGCATTAATGAATCGGCCAACGCGCGGGGAGAG
GCGGTTTGCGTATTGGGCGCCAGGGTGGTTTTTCTTTTCACCAGTGAGACGGGCAACAGCTGATTGCCCT
TCACCGCCTGGCCCTGAGAGAGTTGCAGCAAGCGGTCCACGCTGGTTTGCCCCAGCAGGCGAAAATCCTG
TTTGATGGTGGTTAACGGCGGGATATAACATGAGCTGTCTTCGGTATCGTCGTATCCCACTACCGAGATG
TCCGCACCAACGCGCAGCCCGGACTCGGTAATGGCGCGCATTGCGCCCAGCGCCATCTGATCGTTGGCAA
CCAGCATCGCAGTGGGAACGATGCCCTCATTCAGCATTTGCATGGTTTGTTGAAAACCGGACATGGCACT
CCAGTCGCCTTCCCGTTCCGCTATCGGCTGAATTTGATTGCGAGTGAGATATTTATGCCAGCCAGCCAGA
CGCAGACGCGCCGAGACAGAACTTAATGGGCCCGCTAACAGCGCGATTTGCTGGTGACCCAATGCGACCA
GATGCTCCACGCCCAGTCGCGTACCGTCTTCATGGGAGAAAATAATACTGTTGATGGGTGTCTGGTCAGA
GACATCAAGAAATAACGCCGGAACATTAGTGCAGGCAGCTTCCACAGCAATGGCATCCTGGTCATCCAGC
GGATAGTTAATGATCAGCCCACTGACGCGTTGCGCGAGAAGATTGTGCACCGCCGCTTTACAGGCTTCGA
CGCCGCTTCGTTCTACCATCGACACCACCACGCTGGCACCCAGTTGATCGGCGCGAGATTTAATCGCCGC
GACAATTTGCGACGGCGCGTGCAGGGCCAGACTGGAGGTGGCAACGCCAATCAGCAACGACTGTTTGCCC
GCCAGTTGTTGTGCCACGCGGTTGGGAATGTAATTCAGCTCCGCCATCGCCGCTTCCACTTTTTCCCGCG
TTTTCGCAGAAACGTGGCTGGCCTGGTTCACCACGCGGGAAACGGTCTGATAAGAGACACCGGCATACTC
TGCGACATCGTATAACGTTACTGGTTTCACATTCACCACCCTGAATTGACTCTCTTCCGGGCGCTATCAT
GCCATACCGCGAAAGGTTTTGCGCCATTCGATGGTGTCCGGGATCTCGACGCTCTCCCTTATG
Features (pLannotate 1.2.2; 12 found; start..end, strand, type, name):
     34..52      +  promoter       T7 promoter: promoter for bacteriophage T7 RNA polymerase
    151..864     +  CDS            hfriFP: hfriFP is a fluorescent protein published in 2013, derived from Herbaspirillum frisingense.
    874..894     +  CDS            ssrA tag (LVA) (fragment): C-terminal peptide that mediates degradation in bacteria through the ClpXP and ClpAP proteases (McGinness et al., 2006) mutant LVA variant that confers accelerated degradation under some conditions (Andersen et al., 1998)
    973..1020    +  terminator     T7 terminator: transcription terminator for bacteriophage T7 RNA polymerase
   1184..1241    +  promoter       AmpR promoter (fragment): bla
   1250..2065    -  CDS            KanR: aminoglycoside phosphotransferase; aph(3')-Ia; confers resistance to kanamycin in bacteria or G418 (Geneticin®) in eukaryotes
   2066..2157    -  promoter       AmpR promoter: bla
   2175..2810    -  rep_origin     ColA ori: Plasmids containing the ColA origin of replication can be propagated in E. coli cells that contain additional plasmids with compatible origins.
   2895..2959    -  CDS            TcR (fragment): tetracycline efflux protein; tet; confers resistance to tetracycline
   2974..2995    -  protein_bind   CAP binding site: CAP binding activates transcription in the presence of cAMP. E. coli catabolite activator protein
   3008..4090    -  CDS            lacI: lac repressor; lacI; The lac repressor binds to the lac operator to inhibit transcription in E. coli. This inhibition can be relieved by adding lactose or isopropyl-β-D-thiogalactopyranoside (IPTG).
   4091..4168    -  promoter       lacI promoter: lacI
