[The description below was written by a language model from this plasmid's Addgene catalogue record and pLannotate feature annotations shown in this document.]
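Description:
Oncostatin M toehold switch sensor is a low-copy bacterial synthetic-biology plasmid of about 4.2 kb built on the pCOLA backbone. It replicates from the ColA origin, which is compatible with other common E. coli origins, and is selected with kanamycin through an aph(3')-Ia resistance gene. The backbone also carries lacI under its own promoter, along with small leftover fragments annotated as a tetracycline-resistance remnant, a CAP binding site and a partial bla promoter. No lac operator is annotated next to the T7 promoter.

The payload is a single T7-driven transcription unit closed by a T7 terminator. Roughly 100 nt lie unannotated between the T7 promoter and the reporter open reading frame, which is where the toehold switch would be expected to sit, although the feature tables do not mark it. A toehold switch is a designed RNA hairpin that sequesters the ribosome binding site and start codon. Binding of a complementary trigger RNA, here oncostatin M mRNA, opens the hairpin and permits translation of the downstream reporter. The catalogue states the output is GFP. The automated annotation instead labels the 714-nt reading frame hfriFP, most likely a nearest-match call for a GFP-type protein, so the exact variant is not settled by the record. A partial ssrA (LVA) degradation tag follows the reporter and would shorten its lifetime where ClpXP or ClpAP proteases are active.

The depositor and repository sequences differ by one nucleotide in length but give the same feature layout. According to the record, the sensor belongs to a low-cost paper-based platform for analysing gut microbiota and host biomarkers, with oncostatin M transcript as a host marker read out by fluorescence.
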