Addgene plasmid #111909: Oncostatin M toehold switch sensor
Purpose: Toehold switch sensor to detect Oncostatin M mRNA with GFP output
Depositing lab: James Collins. Depositing organization: Massachusetts Institute of Technology. Publication: A low-cost paper-based synthetic biology platform for analyzing gut microbiota and host biomarkers. Takahashi MK, Tan X, Dy AJ, Braff D, Akana RT, Furuta Y, Donghia N, Ananthakrishnan A, Collins JJ. Nat Commun. 2018 Aug 21;9(1):3347. doi: 10.1038/s41467-018-05864-4. PubMed 30131493.
Backbone
  Vector backbone: pCOLA
  Vector type: Synthetic Biology
Growth in bacteria
  Bacterial resistance: Kanamycin, 50 μg/mL
  Growth temperature: 37°C
  Growth strain: NEB Stable
  Copy number: Low Copy
Gene/Insert
  Gene/Insert name: Oncostatin M toehold switch sensor
  Promoter: T7
  Cloning method: Gibson Cloning
  Sequencing primers: 5′ ttcaccaccctgaattgactc
Terms and licenses: Academic/Nonprofit Terms; Industry Terms: Not Available to Industry
How to cite: Oncostatin M toehold switch sensor was a gift from James Collins (Addgene plasmid # 111909 ; http://n2t.net/addgene:111909 ; RRID:Addgene_111909)
